>Addgene plasmid #157268 | pD649-HAsp-IGFBPL1-COMP5AP-AviTag-9xHis | depositor full sequence | sequence record 303645 | Full Sequence
TTTCAATATTATTGAAGCATTTATCAGGGTTATTGTCTCATGAGCGGATACATATTTGAATGTATTTAGA
AAAATAAACAAATAGGGGTCAGTGTTACAACCAATTAACCAATTCTGAACATTATCGCGAGCCCATTTAT
ACCTGAATATGGCTCATAACACCCCTTGCTCATGACCAAAATCCCTTAACGTGAGTTACGCGCGCGTCGT
TCCACTGAGCGTCAGACCCCGTAGAAAAGATCAAAGGATCTTCTTGAGATCCTTTTTTTCTGCGCGTAAT
CTGCTGCTTGCAAACAAAAAAACCACCGCTACCAGCGGTGGTTTGTTTGCCGGATCAAGAGCTACCAACT
CTTTTTCCGAAGGTAACTGGCTTCAGCAGAGCGCAGATACCAAATACTGTTCTTCTAGTGTAGCCGTAGT
TAGCCCACCACTTCAAGAACTCTGTAGCACCGCCTACATACCTCGCTCTGCTAATCCTGTTACCAGTGGC
TGCTGCCAGTGGCGATAAGTCGTGTCTTACCGGGTTGGACTCAAGACGATAGTTACCGGATAAGGCGCAG
CGGTCGGGCTGAACGGGGGGTTCGTGCACACAGCCCAGCTTGGAGCGAACGACCTACACCGAACTGAGAT
ACCTACAGCGTGAGCTATGAGAAAGCGCCACGCTTCCCGAAGGGAGAAAGGCGGACAGGTATCCGGTAAG
CGGCAGGGTCGGAACAGGAGAGCGCACGAGGGAGCTTCCAGGGGGAAACGCCTGGTATCTTTATAGTCCT
GTCGGGTTTCGCCACCTCTGACTTGAGCGTCGATTTTTGTGATGCTCGTCAGGGGGGCGGAGCCTATGGA
AAAACGCCAGCAACGCGGCCTTTTTACGGTTCCTGGCCTTTTGCTGGCCTTTTGCTCACATGTTCTTTCC
TGCGTTATCCCCTGATTCTGTGGATAACCGTATTACCGCCTTTGAGTGAGCTGATACCGCTCGCCGCAGC
CGAACGACCGAGCGCAGCGAGTCAGTGAGCGAGGAAGCGGAAGGCGAGAGTAGGGAACTGCCAGGCATCA
AACTAAGCAGAAGGCCCCTGACGGATGGCCTTTTTGCGTTTCTACAAACTCTTTCTGTGTTGTAAAACGA
CGGCCAGTCTTAAGCTCGGGCCCCCTGGGCGGTTCTGATAACGAGTAATCGTTAATCCGCAAATAACGTA
AAAACCCGCTTCGGCGGGTTTTTTTATGGGGGGAGTTTAGGGAAAGAGCATTTGTCAGAATATTTAAGGG
CGCCTGTCACTTTGCTTGATATATGAGAATTATTTAACCTTATAAATGAGAAAAAAGCAACGCACTTTAA
ATAAGATACGTTGCTTTTTCGATTGATGAACACCTATAATTAAACTATTCATCTATTATTTATGATTTTT
TGTATATACAATATTTCTAGTTTGTTAAAGAGAATTAAGAAAATAAATCTCGAAAATAATAAAGGGAAAA
TCAGTTTTTGATATCAAAATTATACATGTCAACGATAATACAAAATATAATACAAACTATAAGATGTTAT
CAGTATTTATTATCATTTAGAATAAATTTTGTGTCGCCCTTAATTGTGAGCGGATAACAATTACGAGCTT
CATGCACAGTGGCGTTGACTCAATATTGGCCATTAGCCATATTATTCATTGGTTATATAGCATAAATCAA
TATTGGCTATTGGCCATTGCATACGTTGTATCTATATCATAATATGTACATTTATATTGGCTCATGTCCA
ATATGACCGCCATGTTGGCATTGATTATTGACTAGTTATTAATAGTAATCAATTACGGGGTCATTAGTTC
ATAGCCCATATATGGAGTTCCGCGTTACATAACTTACGGTAAATGGCCCGCCTGGCTGACCGCCCAACGA
CCCCCGCCCATTGACGTCAATAATGACGTATGTTCCCATAGTAACGCCAATAGGGACTTTCCATTGACGT
CAATGGGTGGAGTATTTACGGTAAACTGCCCACTTGGCAGTACATCAAGTGTATCATATGCCAAGTACGC
CCCCTATTGACGTCAATGACGGTAAATGGCCCGCCTGGCATTATGCCCAGTACATGACCTTATGGGACTT
TCCTACTTGGCAGTACATCTACGTATTAGTCATCGCTATTACCATGGTGATGCGGTTTTGGCAGTACATC
AATGGGCGTGGATAGCGGTTTGACTCACGGGGATTTCCAAGTCTCCACCCCATTGACGTCAATGGGAGTT
TGTTTTGGCACCAAAATCAACGGGACTTTCCAAAATGTCGTAACAACTCCGCCCCATTGACGCAAATGGG
CGGTAGGCGTGTACGGTGGGAGGTCTATATAAGCAGAGCTCGTTTAGTGAACCGTCAGATCGCCTGGAGA
CGCCATCCACGCTGTTTTGACCTCCATAGAAGACACCGGGACCGATCCAGCCTCCGCGGCCGGGAACGGT
GCATTGGAACGCGGATTCCCCGTGCCAAGAGTGACGTAAGTACCGCCTATAGAGTCTATAGGCCCACCCC
CTTGGCTTCGTTAGAACGCGGCTACAATTAATACATAACCTTATGTATCATACACATACGATTTAGGTGA
CACTATAGAATAACATCCACTTTGCCTTTCTCTCCACAGGTGTCCACTCCCAGGTCCAACTGCACCTCGG
TTCTATCGAAAACGCGCCTGCTAGCGCCACCATGAAGACCATCATTGCCCTGAGCTACATCTTCTGCCTG
GTGTTCGCTGCGGCCGCCTTGGGAATCAGAGATGTTGGAGGCAGACGGCCCAAGTGCGGACCTTGTAGAC
CTGAAGGATGTCCCGCTCCTGCTCCTTGTCCAGCTCCTGGAATTAGCGCCCTGGATGAGTGTGGCTGCTG
TGCCAGATGTCTTGGAGCCGAAGGCGCTTCTTGTGGTGGTAGAGCTGGTGGCAGATGTGGCCCTGGACTT
GTGTGTGCTTCTCAAGCTGCTGGTGCCGCTCCTGAAGGCACAGGACTGTGTGTTTGTGCTCAGAGGGGCA
CCGTGTGTGGCTCCGATGGCAGATCTTATCCTAGCGTGTGCGCCCTGAGACTGAGAGCCAGACACACACC
TAGAGCACACCCTGGACATCTGCACAAGGCCAGAGATGGCCCTTGCGAATTTGCTCCTGTGGTGGTGGTG
CCTCCTAGAAGCGTGCACAATGTGACAGGCGCTCAAGTGGGCCTGTCTTGTGAAGTGCGAGCTGTGCCTA
CACCTGTGATCACCTGGCGGAAAGTGACAAAGAGCCCTGAGGGAACACAGGCCCTGGAAGAACTGCCCGG
CGATCATGTGAATATCGCCGTGCAAGTTCGCGGCGGACCTTCTGATCATGAGGCCACAGCCTGGATTCTG
ATCAACCCTCTGAGAAAAGAGGACGAGGGCGTCTACCAGTGCCACGCCGCTAATATGGTTGGAGAGGCCG
AGAGCCACAGCACCGTGACAGTGCTGGATCTGAGCAAGTACAGAAGCTTTCACTTCCCCGCACCTGACGA
CCGGATGGGCGCGCCGGAAGATCAAGTTGATCCAAGATTGATTGATGGCAAGGGCGGATCTCTGGAGGTG
CTGTTCCAGGGACCAGGCGGAAGCGGCAATCCCGGCGGCGATCTGGCCCCCCAGATGCTGCGCGAGCTGC
AGGAGACCAATGCCGCCCTGCAGGACGTGCGCGAGCTGCTGCGCCACCGCGTGAAGGAGATCACCTTCCT
GAAGAACACCGTGATGGAGTGCGACGCCTGCGGTATGCAGCCCTCTAGAGGCTCCGGCTCCATCATCCCA
GTTGAGGAGGAGAACCCGGACTTCTGGAACCGCGAGGCAGCCGAGGCCCTGGGTGCCGCCAAGAAGCTGC
AGCCTGCACAGACAGCCGCCAAGAACCTCATCATCTTCCTGGGCGATGGGATGGGGGTGTCTACGGTGAC
AGCTGCCAGGATCCTAAAAGGGCAGAAGAAGGACAAACTGGGGCCTGAGATACCCCTGGCCATGGACCGC
TTCCCATATGTGGCTCTGTCCAAGACATACAATGTAGACAAACATGTGCCAGACAGTGGAGCCACAGCCA
CGGCCTACCTGTGCGGGGTCAAGGGCAACTTCCAGACCATTGGCTTGAGTGCAGCCGCCCGCTTTAACCA
GTGCAACACGACACGCGGCAACGAGGTCATCTCCGTGATGAATCGGGCCAAGAAAGCAGGGAAGTCAGTG
GGAGTGGTAACCACCACACGAGTGCAGCACGCCTCGCCAGCCGGCACCTACGCCCACACGGTGAACCGCA
ACTGGTACTCGGACGCCGACGTGCCTGCCTCGGCCCGCCAGGAGGGGTGCCAGGACATCGCTACGCAGCT
CATCTCCAACATGGACATTGACGTGATCCTAGGTGGAGGCCGAAAGTACATGTTTCGCATGGGAACCCCA
GACCCTGAGTACCCAGATGACTACAGCCAAGGTGGGACCAGGCTGGACGGGAAGAATCTGGTGCAGGAAT
GGCTGGCGAAGCGCCAGGGTGCCCGGTATGTGTGGAACCGCACTGAGCTCATGCAGGCTTCCCTGGACCC
GTCTGTGACCCATCTCATGGGTCTCTTTGAGCCTGGAGACATGAAATACGAGATCCACCGAGACTCCACA
CTGGACCCCTCCCTGATGGAGATGACAGAGGCTGCCCTGCGCCTGCTGAGCAGGAACCCCCGCGGCTTCT
TCCTCTTCGTGGAGGGTGGTCGCATCGACCATGGTCATCATGAAAGCAGGGCTTACCGGGCACTGACTGA
GACGATCATGTTCGACGACGCCATTGAGAGGGCGGGCCAGCTCACCAGCGAGGAGGACACGCTGAGCCTC
GTCACTGCCGACCACTCCCACGTCTTCTCCTTCGGAGGCTACCCCCTGCGAGGGAGCTCCATCTTCGGGC
TGGCCCCTGGCAAGGCCCGGGACAGGAAGGCCTACACGGTCCTCCTATACGGAAACGGTCCAGGCTATGT
GCTCAAGGACGGCGCCCGGCCGGATGTTACCGAGAGCGAGAGCGGGAGCCCCGAGTATCGGCAGCAGTCA
GCAGTGCCCCTGGACGAAGAGACCCACGCAGGCGAGGACGTGGCGGTGTTCGCGCGCGGCCCGCAGGCGC
ACCTGGTTCACGGCGTGCAGGAGCAGACCTTCATAGCGCACGTCATGGCCTTCGCCGCCTGCCTGGAGCC
CTACACCGCCTGCGACCTGGCGCCCCCCGCCGGCACCACCGACGCCGCGCACCCGGGTGGCGGAGGACTG
AACGACATCTTCGAGGCTCAGAAAATCGAATGGCACGAACATCACCATCACCATCACCATCACCATTAAG
GCCGGCCTGTAGTCACTGGCACAACGCGTTACCCGGTAAGCCAATCGGGTATACACGGTCGTCATACTGC
AGACAGGGTTCTTCTACTTTGCAAGATAGTCTTGAGTAGTAAAATAAATAGATAGAGAAAATCAGCCTCG
ACTGTGCCTTCTAGTTGCCAGCCATCTGTTGTTTGCCCCTCCCCCGTGCCTTCCTTGACCCTGGAAGGTG
CCACTCCCACTGTCCTTTCCTAATAAAATGAGGAAATTGCATCACAACACTCAACCCTATCTCGGTCTAT
TCTTTTGATTTATAAGGGATTTTGCCGATTTCGGCCTATTGGTTAAAAAATGAGCTGATTTAACAAAAAT
TTAACGCGAATTAATTCTGTGGAATGTGTGTCAGTTAGGGTGTGGAAAGTCCCCAGGCTCCCCAGCAGGC
AGAAGTATGCAAAGCATGCATCTCAATTAGTCAGCAACCAGGTGTGGAAAGTCCCCAGGCTCCCCAGCAG
GCAGAAGTATGCAAAGCATGCATCTCAATTAGTCAGCAACCATAGTCCCGCCCCTAACTCCGCCCATCCC
GCCCCTAACTCCGCCCAGTTCCGCCCATTCTCCGCCCCATGGCTGACTAATTTTTTTTATTTATGCAGAG
GCCGAGGCCGCCTCTGCCTCTGAGCTATTCCAGAAGTAGTGAGGAGGCTTTTTTGGAGGCCTAGGCTTTT
GCAAAAAGCTCCCGGGAGCTTGTATATCCATTTTCGGATCTGATCAGCACGTGTTGACAATTAATCATCG
GCATAGTATATCGGCATAGTATAATACGACAAGGTGAGGAACTAAACCATGACCGAGTACAAGCCCACGG
TGCGCCTCGCCACCCGCGACGACGTCCCCAGGGCCGTACGCACCCTCGCCGCCGCGTTCGCCGACTACCC
CGCCACGCGCCACACCGTCGATCCGGACCGCCACATCGAGCGGGTCACCGAGCTGCAAGAACTCTTCCTC
ACGCGCGTCGGGCTCGACATCGGCAAGGTGTGGGTCGCGGACGACGGCGCCGCGGTGGCGGTCTGGACCA
CGCCGGAGAGCGTCGAAGCGGGGGCGGTGTTCGCCGAGATCGGCCCGCGCATGGCCGAGTTGAGCGGTTC
CCGGCTGGCCGCGCAGCAACAGATGGAAGGCCTCCTGGCGCCGCACCGGCCCAAGGAGCCCGCGTGGTTC
CTGGCCACCGTCGGCGTCTCGCCCGACCACCAGGGCAAGGGTCTGGGCAGCGCCGTCGTGCTCCCCGGAG
TGGAGGCGGCCGAGCGCGCCGGGGTGCCCGCCTTCCTGGAGACATCCGCGCCCCGCAACCTCCCCTTCTA
CGAGCGGCTCGGCTTCACCGTCACCGCCGACGTCGAGGTGCCCGAAGGACCGCGCACCTGGTGCATGACC
CGCAAGCCCGGTGCCTGACACGTGCTACGAGATTTCGATTCCACCGCCGCCTTCTATGAAAGGTTGGGCT
TCGGAATCGTTTTCCGGGACGCCGGCTGGATGATCCTCCAGCGCGGGGATCTCATGCTGGAGTTCTTCGC
CCACCCCAACTTGTTTATTGCAGCTTATAATGGTTACAAATAAAGCAATAGCATCACAAATTTCACAAAT
AAAGCATTTTTTTCACTGCATTCTAGTTGTGGTTTGTCCAAACTCATCAATGTATCTTATCATGTCTGTA
TACCGTCGACCTCTAGCTAGAGCTTGGCGTAATCATGGTCATTACCAATGCTTAATCAGTGAGGCACCTA
TCTCAGCGATCTGTCTATTTCGTTCATCCATAGTTGCCTGACTCCCCGTCGTGTAGATAACTACGATACG
GGAGGGCTTACCATCTGGCCCCAGCGCTGCGATGATACCGCGAGAACCACGCTCACCGGCTCCGGATTTA
TCAGCAATAAACCAGCCAGCCGGAAGGGCCGAGCGCAGAAGTGGTCCTGCAACTTTATCCGCCTCCATCC
AGTCTATTAATTGTTGCCGGGAAGCTAGAGTAAGTAGTTCGCCAGTTAATAGTTTGCGCAACGTTGTTGC
CATCGCTACAGGCATCGTGGTGTCACGCTCGTCGTTTGGTATGGCTTCATTCAGCTCCGGTTCCCAACGA
TCAAGGCGAGTTACATGATCCCCCATGTTGTGCAAAAAAGCGGTTAGCTCCTTCGGTCCTCCGATCGTTG
TCAGAAGTAAGTTGGCCGCAGTGTTATCACTCATGGTTATGGCAGCACTGCATAATTCTCTTACTGTCAT
GCCATCCGTAAGATGCTTTTCTGTGACTGGTGAGTACTCAACCAAGTCATTCTGAGAATAGTGTATGCGG
CGACCGAGTTGCTCTTGCCCGGCGTCAATACGGGATAATACCGCGCCACATAGCAGAACTTTAAAAGTGC
TCATCATTGGAAAACGTTCTTCGGGGCGAAAACTCTCAAGGATCTTACCGCTGTTGAGATCCAGTTCGAT
GTAACCCACTCGTGCACCCAACTGATCTTCAGCATCTTTTACTTTCACCAGCGTTTCTGGGTGAGCAAAA
ACAGGAAGGCAAAATGCCGCAAAAAAGGGAATAAGGGCGACACGGAAATGTTGAATACTCATATTCTTCC
TT
Features (pLannotate 1.2.2; 24 found; start..end, strand, type, name):
    119..143     -  CDS            KanR (fragment): aminoglycoside phosphotransferase; aph(3')-Ia; confers resistance to kanamycin
    254..842     +  rep_origin     ori: high-copy-number ColE1/pMB1/pBR322/pUC origin of replication
   1067..1084    +  terminator     rrnB T2 terminator (fragment): transcription terminator T2 from the E. coli rrnB gene
   1109..1128    -  CDS            lacZα (fragment): LacZα fragment of β-galactosidase; lacZ fragment
   1584..1600    +  protein_bind   lac operator: The lac repressor binds to the lac operator to inhibit transcription in E. coli. This inhibition can be relieved by adding lactose or isopropyl-β-D-thiogalactopyranoside (IPTG). lac repressor encoded by lacI
   1843..2146    +  enhancer       CMV enhancer: human cytomegalovirus immediate early enhancer
   2147..2350    +  promoter       CMV promoter: human cytomegalovirus (CMV) immediate early promoter
   2486..2529    +  intron         CMV intron (fragment): modified intron A from human cytomegalovirus
   2581..2599    +  promoter       SP6 promoter: promoter for bacteriophage SP6 RNA polymerase
   2603..2640    +  CDS            IgH signal sequence (fragment): signal sequence from the mouse immunoglobulin heavy chain variable region
   2746..3507    +  CDS            IGFBPL1 (fragment): IBPL1_HUMAN - Also known as IGFBPRP4. Experimental evidence at transcript level: Swiss-Prot protein existence level 2. IGF-binding proteins prolong the half-life of IGFs and have been shown to either inhibit or stimulate the growth promoting effects of the IGFs in cell culture. They alter the interaction of IGFs with their cell surface receptors (By similarity). May be a putative tumor suppressor protein. From Homo sapiens (Human).
   3604..3783    +  CDS            Comp (fragment): COMP_RAT - Experimental evidence at protein level: Swiss-Prot protein existence level 1. May play a role in the structural integrity of cartilage via its interaction with other extracellular matrix proteins such as the collagens and fibronectin. Can mediate the interaction of chondrocytes with the cartilage extracellular matrix through interaction with cell surface integrin receptors. Could play a role in the pathogenesis of osteoarthritis. Potent suppressor of apoptosis in both primary chondrocytes and transformed cells. Suppresses apoptosis by blocking the activation of caspase-3 and by indu
   3771..5223    +  CDS            SEAP (fragment): secreted alkaline phosphatase from human placenta The natural enzyme has a C-terminal transmembrane sequence that is replaced by a GPI anchor.
   5248..5289    +  CDS            AviTag™ (fragment): peptide tag that allows for enzymatic biotinylation
   5293..5316    +  CDS            8xHis: 8xHis affinity tag
   5462..5573    +  polyA_signal   bGH poly(A) signal: bovine growth hormone polyadenylation signal
   5574..5682    +  rep_origin     f1 ori (fragment): f1 bacteriophage origin of replication; arrow indicates direction of (+) strand synthesis
   5696..6025    +  promoter       SV40 promoter: SV40 enhancer and early promoter
   6073..6120    +  promoter       EM7 promoter: synthetic bacterial promoter&nbsp
   6139..6738    +  CDS            PuroR (fragment): puromycin N-acetyltransferase; pac from Streptomyces; confers resistance to puromycin
   6748..6873    +  CDS            ble (fragment): BLE_KLEPN - Experimental evidence at protein level: Swiss-Prot protein existence level 1. Binding protein with a strong affinity to the bleomycin family of antibiotics. Binds to CL990; an antimitotic-antibiotic compound. From Klebsiella pneumoniae.
   6868..6989    +  polyA_signal   SV40 poly(A) signal: SV40 polyadenylation signal
   7042..7902    -  CDS            AmpR: β-lactamase; bla; confers resistance to ampicillin, carbenicillin, and related antibiotics
   7905..89      -  promoter       AmpR promoter (fragment) (across the origin): bla
