[The description below was written by a language model from this plasmid's Addgene catalogue record and pLannotate feature annotations shown in this document.]
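Description:
pD649-HAsp-IGFBPL1-COMP5AP-AviTag-9xHis is a mammalian expression plasmid built on the pD649 backbone for producing human IGFBPL1 (insulin-like growth factor binding protein-like 1, also called IGFBP-RP4) as a secreted, multimerised fusion protein. It is maintained in E. coli at high copy through a ColE1/pUC-type origin and selected with ampicillin via the β-lactamase gene. The annotated 7,912 nt sequence also carries an SV40 promoter/EM7 promoter cassette driving a puromycin N-acetyltransferase gene with an SV40 polyadenylation signal, which could in principle support selection in mammalian cells. Short fragments annotated as KanR, lacZα, ble and f1 ori appear to be backbone remnants rather than functional elements.

Expression is driven by the CMV immediate early enhancer and promoter, followed by a fragment of CMV intron A and an SP6 promoter that also offers an in vitro transcription and sequencing site. The open reading frame begins with a leader: the construct name indicates an HA signal peptide, whereas the automated annotation labels a short fragment here as an IgH signal sequence. The roughly 760 bp IGFBPL1 insert sits between retained NotI and AscI sites, and is fused at its C terminus to a segment of rat cartilage oligomeric matrix protein (the "COMP5" pentamerising coiled coil), human placental alkaline phosphatase, an AviTag for enzymatic biotinylation and a polyhistidine tag (9xHis by name, annotated as 8xHis). The unit ends at a bGH polyadenylation signal. Pentamerisation raises avidity for weak interactions, while the phosphatase provides an enzymatic readout. This fits the associated study, which mapped extracellular protein–protein interactions among human IgSF cell-surface and secreted proteins. The depositor notes that some plasmids in this collection may contain an IS4-like transposase element upstream of the CMV promoter; none is annotated here.
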