Addgene plasmid #157268: pD649-HAsp-IGFBPL1-COMP5AP-AviTag-9xHis
Purpose: Mammalian expression of secreted protein fused to COMP5AP-AviTag-9xHis.
Depositing lab: Chris Garcia. Depositing organization: Stanford University. Publication: A Human IgSF Cell-Surface Interactome Reveals a Complex Network of Protein-Protein Interactions. Wojtowicz WM, Vielmetter J, Fernandes RA, Siepe DH, Eastman CL, Chisholm GB, Cox S, Klock H, Anderson PW, Rue SM, Miller JJ, Glaser SM, Bragstad ML, Vance J, Lam AW, Lesley SA, Zinn K, Garcia KC. Cell. 2020 Aug 20;182(4):1027-1043.e17. doi: 10.1016/j.cell.2020.07.025. PubMed 32822567.
Backbone
  Vector backbone: pD649
  Backbone size w/o insert (bp): 7153
  Vector type: Mammalian Expression
Growth in bacteria
  Bacterial resistance: Ampicillin, 100 μg/mL
  Growth temperature: 37°C
  Growth strain: DH5alpha
  Copy number: High Copy
Gene/Insert
  Gene/Insert name: IGFBPL1 (alt name: IBPL1)
  Species: H. sapiens (human)
  Insert size (bp): 759
  Entrez Gene: IGFBPL1 (a.k.a. IGFBP-RP4, bA113O24.1)
  Promoter: CMV/SP6
  Tag / fusion protein: COMP5AP-AviTag-9xHis (C terminal on backbone)
  Cloning method: Restriction Enzyme; 5′ cloning site GCGGCCGC (not destroyed); 3′ cloning site GGCGCGCC (not destroyed)
  Sequencing primers: 5′ ATTTAGGTGACACTATAG; 3′ CGTCGCACTCCATCACGGTG
Resource information
  A portion of this plasmid was derived from a plasmid made by: synthesis by ThermoFisher
Terms and licenses: Academic/Nonprofit Terms; Industry Terms: Not Available to Industry
Depositor comments: Some plasmids in this collection may have an IS4-like element ISVsa5 family transposase upstream of the CMV promoter.
How to cite: pD649-HAsp-IGFBPL1-COMP5AP-AviTag-9xHis was a gift from Chris Garcia (Addgene plasmid # 157268 ; http://n2t.net/addgene:157268 ; RRID:Addgene_157268)
