>Addgene plasmid #157268 | pD649-HAsp-IGFBPL1-COMP5AP-AviTag-9xHis | depositor partial sequence | sequence record 303646 | insert (secreted protein)
TTGGGAATCAGAGATGTTGGAGGCAGACGGCCCAAGTGCGGACCTTGTAGACCTGAAGGATGTCCCGCTC
CTGCTCCTTGTCCAGCTCCTGGAATTAGCGCCCTGGATGAGTGTGGCTGCTGTGCCAGATGTCTTGGAGC
CGAAGGCGCTTCTTGTGGTGGTAGAGCTGGTGGCAGATGTGGCCCTGGACTTGTGTGTGCTTCTCAAGCT
GCTGGTGCCGCTCCTGAAGGCACAGGACTGTGTGTTTGTGCTCAGAGGGGCACCGTGTGTGGCTCCGATG
GCAGATCTTATCCTAGCGTGTGCGCCCTGAGACTGAGAGCCAGACACACACCTAGAGCACACCCTGGACA
TCTGCACAAGGCCAGAGATGGCCCTTGCGAATTTGCTCCTGTGGTGGTGGTGCCTCCTAGAAGCGTGCAC
AATGTGACAGGCGCTCAAGTGGGCCTGTCTTGTGAAGTGCGAGCTGTGCCTACACCTGTGATCACCTGGC
GGAAAGTGACAAAGAGCCCTGAGGGAACACAGGCCCTGGAAGAACTGCCCGGCGATCATGTGAATATCGC
CGTGCAAGTTCGCGGCGGACCTTCTGATCATGAGGCCACAGCCTGGATTCTGATCAACCCTCTGAGAAAA
GAGGACGAGGGCGTCTACCAGTGCCACGCCGCTAATATGGTTGGAGAGGCCGAGAGCCACAGCACCGTGA
CAGTGCTGGATCTGAGCAAGTACAGAAGCTTTCACTTCCCCGCACCTGACGACCGGATG
